>Addgene plasmid #182001 | pcDNA5/FRT/TO_NES_STf | addgene full sequence | sequence record 356066 | Addgene NGS Result
GACGGATCGGGAGATCTCCCGATCCCCTATGGTGCACTCTCAGTACAATCTGCTCTGATGCCGCATAGTT
AAGCCAGTATCTGCTCCCTGCTTGTGTGTTGGAGGTCGCTGAGTAGTGCGCGAGCAAAATTTAAGCTACA
ACAAGGCAAGGCTTGACCGACAATTGCATGAAGAATCTGCTTAGGGTTAGGCGTTTTGCGCTGCTTCGCG
ATGTACGGGCCAGATATACGCGTTGACATTGATTATTGACTAGTTATTAATAGTAATCAATTACGGGGTC
ATTAGTTCATAGCCCATATATGGAGTTCCGCGTTACATAACTTACGGTAAATGGCCCGCCTGGCTGACCG
CCCAACGACCCCCGCCCATTGACGTCAATAATGACGTATGTTCCCATAGTAACGCCAATAGGGACTTTCC
ATTGACGTCAATGGGTGGAGTATTTACGGTAAACTGCCCACTTGGCAGTACATCAAGTGTATCATATGCC
AAGTACGCCCCCTATTGACGTCAATGACGGTAAATGGCCCGCCTGGCATTATGCCCAGTACATGACCTTA
TGGGACTTTCCTACTTGGCAGTACATCTACGTATTAGTCATCGCTATTACCATGGTGATGCGGTTTTGGC
AGTACATCAATGGGCGTGGATAGCGGTTTGACTCACGGGGATTTCCAAGTCTCCACCCCATTGACGTCAA
TGGGAGTTTGTTTTGGCACCAAAATCAACGGGACTTTCCAAAATGTCGTAACAACTCCGCCCCATTGACG
CAAATGGGCGGTAGGCGTGTACGGTGGGAGGTCTATATAAGCAGAGCTCTCCCTATCAGTGATAGAGATC
TCCCTATCAGTGATAGAGATCGTCGACGAGCTCGTTTAGTGAACCGTCAGATCGCCTGGAGACGCCATCC
ACGCTGTTTTGACCTCCATAGAAGACACCGGGACCGATCCAGCCTCCGGACTCTAGCGTTTAAACTTAAG
CTTGGTACCGAGCTCGGATCCACTAGTCCAGTGTGGTGGAATTCTGCAGATATCCAGCAACCATGCTGCA
GAACGAGCTTGCTCTTAAGTTGGCTGGACTTGATATTAACAAGACTGGAGGTTCTGATAAAGACTGCGAA
ATGAAACGCACTACCCTGGACAGCCCGCTGGGTAAACTGGAACTGAGCGGTTGCGAGCAGGGCCTGCACC
GCATCATTTTCCTGGGCAAAGGTACGAGCGCTGCGGATGCGGTCGAAGTACCGGCTCCGGCTGCGGTTCT
GGGTGGCCCGGAGCCGCTGATGCAGGCTACCGCATGGCTGAACGCATATTTTCACCAGCCAGAGGCGATT
GAAGAGTTCCCTGTACCGGCCCTGCATCACCCGGTATTTCAGCAGGAATCCTTTACCCGTCAGGTACTGT
GGAAACTGCTGAAAGTAGTGAAATTCGGCGAGGTGATCTCCTATTCCCATCTGGCGGCGCTGGCTGGCAA
CCCAGCGGCAACTGCGGCGGTGAAAACCGCTCTGTCTGGTAATCCGGTGCCAATTCTGATCCCGTGCCAC
CGTGTGGTTCAGGGCGACCTGGACGTAGGTGGCTACGAAGGCGGCCTGGCTGTGAAAGAATGGCTGCTGG
CGCACGAAGGTCACCGTCTGGGTAAACCAGGCCTGGGCTAACCGCTCGAGTCTAGAGGGCCCGTTTAAAC
CCGCTGATCAGCCTCGACTGTGCCTTCTAGTTGCCAGCCATCTGTTGTTTGCCCCTCCCCCGTGCCTTCC
TTGACCCTGGAAGGTGCCACTCCCACTGTCCTTTCCTAATAAAATGAGGAAATTGCATCGCATTGTCTGA
GTAGGTGTCATTCTATTCTGGGGGGTGGGGTGGGGCAGGACAGCAAGGGGGAGGATTGGGAAGACAATAG
CAGGCATGCTGGGGATGCGGTGGGCTCTATGGCTTCTGAGGCGGAAAGAACCAGCTGGGGCTCTAGGGGG
TATCCCC
[124 nt withheld, positions 1968-2091]
C
[91 nt withheld, positions 2093-2183]
AGGGTGATGGTTCACGTACCTAGAAGTTCCTATTCCGAAGTTCCTATTCTCTAGAAAGTATAGGAACTTC
CTTGGCCAAAAAGCCTGAACTCACCGCGACGTCTGTCGAGAAGTTTCTGATCGAAAAGTTCGACAGCGTC
TCCGACCTGATGCAGCTCTCGGAGGGCGAAGAATCTCGTGCTTTCAGCTTCGATGTAGGAGGGCGTGGAT
ATGTCCTGCGGGTAAATAGCTGCGCCGATGGTTTCTACAAAGATCGTTATGTTTATCGGCACTTTGCATC
GGCCGCGCTCCCGATTCCGGAAGTGCTTGACATTGGGGAATTCAGCGAGAGCCTGACCTATTGCATCTCC
CGCCGTGCACAGGGTGTCACGTTGCAAGACCTGCCTGAAACCGAACTGCCCGCTGTTCTGCAGCCGGTCG
CGGAGGCCATGGATGCGATCGCTGCGGCCGATCTTAGCCAGACGAGCGGGTTCGGCCCATTCGGACCGCA
AGGAATCGGTCAATACACTACATGGCGTGATTTCATATGCGCGATTGCTGATCCCCATGTGTATCACTGG
CAAACTGTGATGGACGACACCGTCAGTGCGTCCGTCGCGCAGGCTCTCGATGAGCTGATGCTTTGGGCCG
AGGACTGCCCCGAAGTCCGGCACCTCGTGCACGCGGATTTCGGCTCCAACAATGTCCTGACGGACAATGG
CCGCATAACAGCGGTCATTGACTGGAGCGAGGCGATGTTCGGGGATTCCCAATACGAGGTCGCCAACATC
TTCTTCTGGAGGCCGTGGTTGGCTTGTATGGAGCAGCAGACGCGCTACTTCGAGCGGAGGCATCCGGAGC
TTGCAGGATCGCCGCGGCTCCGGGCGTATATGCTCCGCATTGGTCTTGACCAACTCTATCAGAGCTTGGT
TGACGGCAATTTCGATGATGCAGCTTGGGCGCAGGGTCGATGCGACGCAATCGTCCGATCCGGAGCCGGG
ACTGTCGGGCGTACACAAATCGCCCGCAGAAGCGCGGCCGTCTGGACCGATGGCTGTGTAGAAGTACTCG
CCGATAGTGGAAACCGACGCCCCAGCACTCGTCCGAGGGCAAAGGAATAGCACGTACTACGAGATTTCGA
TTCCACCGCCGCCTTCTATGAAAGGTTGGGCTTCGGAATCGTTTTCCGGGACGCCGGCTGGATGATCCTC
CAGCGCGGGGATCTCATGCTGGAGTTCTTCGCCCACCCCAACTTGTTTATTGCAGCTTATAATGGTTACA
AATAAAGCAATAGCATCACAAATTTCACAAATAAAGCATTTTTTTCACTGCATTCTAGTTGTGGTTTGTC
CAAACTCATCAATGTATCTTATCATGTCTGTATACCGTCGACCTCTAGCTAGAGCTTGGCGTAATCATGG
TCATAGCTGTTTCCTGTGTGAAATTGTTATCCGCTCACAATTCCACACAACATACGAGCCGGAAGCATAA
AGTGTAAAGCCTGGGGTGCCTAATGAGTGAGCTAACTCACATTAATTGCGTTGCGCTCACTGCCCGCTTT
CCAGTCGGGAAACCTGTCGTGCCAGCTGCATTAATGAATCGGCCAACGCGCGGGGAGAGGCGGTTTGCGT
ATTGGGCGCTCTTCCGCTTCCTCGCTCACTGACTCGCTGCGCTCGGTCGTTCGGCTGCGGCGAGCGGTAT
CAGCTCACTCAAAGGCGGTAATACGGTTATCCACAGAATCAGGGGATAACGCAGGAAAGAACATGTGAGC
AAAAGGCCAGCAAAAGGCCAGGAACCGTAAAAAGGCCGCGTTGCTGGCGTTTTTCCATAGGCTCCGCCCC
CCTGACGAGCATCACAAAAATCGACGCTCAAGTCAGAGGTGGCGAAACCCGACAGGACTATAAAGATACC
AGGCGTTTCCCCCTGGAAGCTCCCTCGTGCGCTCTCCTGTTCCGACCCTGCCGCTTACCGGATACCTGTC
CGCCTTTCTCCCTTCGGGAAGCGTGGCGCTTTCTCATAGCTCACGCTGTAGGTATCTCAGTTCGGTGTAG
GTCGTTCGCTCCAAGCTGGGCTGTGTGCACGAACCCCCCGTTCAGCCCGACCGCTGCGCCTTATCCGGTA
ACTATCGTCTTGAGTCCAACCCGGTAAGACACGACTTATCGCCACTGGCAGCAGCCACTGGTAACAGGAT
TAGCAGAGCGAGGTATGTAGGCGGTGCTACAGAGTTCTTGAAGTGGTGGCCTAACTACGGCTACACTAGA
AGAACAGTATTTGGTATCTGCGCTCTGCTGAAGCCAGTTACCTTCGGAAAAAGAGTTGGTAGCTCTTGAT
CCGGCAAACAAACCACCGCTGGTAGCGGTGGTTTTTTTGTTTGCAAGCAGCAGATTACGCGCAGAAAAAA
AGGATCTCAAGAAGATCCTTTGATCTTTTCTACGGGGTCTGACGCTCAGTGGAACGAAAACTCACGTTAA
GGGATTTTGGTCATGAGATTATCAAAAAGGATCTTCACCTAGATCCTTTTAAATTAAAAATGAAGTTTTA
AATCAATCTAAAGTATATATGAGTAAACTTGGTCTGACAGTTACCAATGCTTAATCAGTGAGGCACCTAT
CTCAGCGATCTGTCTATTTCGTTCATCCATAGTTGCCTGACTCCCCGTCGTGTAGATAACTACGATACGG
GAGGGCTTACCATCTGGCCCCAGTGCTGCAATGATACCGCGAGACCCACGCTCACCGGCTCCAGATTTAT
CAGCAATAAACCAGCCAGCCGGAAGGGCCGAGCGCAGAAGTGGTCCTGCAACTTTATCCGCCTCCATCCA
GTCTATTAATTGTTGCCGGGAAGCTAGAGTAAGTAGTTCGCCAGTTAATAGTTTGCGCAACGTTGTTGCC
ATTGCTACAGGCATCGTGGTGTCACGCTCGTCGTTTGGTATGGCTTCATTCAGCTCCGGTTCCCAACGAT
CAAGGCGAGTTACATGATCCCCCATGTTGTGCAAAAAAGCGGTTAGCTCCTTCGGTCCTCCGATCGTTGT
CAGAAGTAAGTTGGCCGCAGTGTTATCACTCATGGTTATGGCAGCACTGCATAATTCTCTTACTGTCATG
CCATCCGTAAGATGCTTTTCTGTGACTGGTGAGTACTCAACCAAGTCATTCTGAGAATAGTGTATGCGGC
GACCGAGTTGCTCTTGCCCGGCGTCAATACGGGATAATACCGCGCCACATAGCAGAACTTTAAAAGTGCT
CATCATTGGAAAACGTTCTTCGGGGCGAAAACTCTCAAGGATCTTACCGCTGTTGAGATCCAGTTCGATG
TAACCCACTCGTGCACCCAACTGATCTTCAGCATCTTTTACTTTCACCAGCGTTTCTGGGTGAGCAAAAA
CAGGAAGGCAAAATGCCGCAAAAAAGGGAATAAGGGCGACACGGAAATGTTGAATACTCATACTCTTCCT
TTTTCAATATTATTGAAGCATTTATCAGGGTTATTGTCTCATGAGCGGATACATATTTGAATGTATTTAG
AAAAATAAACAAATAGGGGTTCCGCGCACATTTCCCCGAAAAGTGCCACCTGACGTC
Features (pLannotate 1.2.2; 21 found; start..end, strand, type, name):
     28..80      -  misc_feature   bom (fragment): basis of mobility region from pBR322
    235..614     +  enhancer       CMV enhancer: human cytomegalovirus immediate early enhancer
    615..818     +  promoter       CMV promoter: human cytomegalovirus (CMV) immediate early promoter
    820..839     +  promoter       PLtetO-1 promoter (fragment): modified phage lambda PL promoter with tet operator sites (Lutz and Bujard, 1997)
    841..860     +  promoter       PLtetO-1 promoter (fragment): modified phage lambda PL promoter with tet operator sites (Lutz and Bujard, 1997)
    868..901     +  promoter       TRE3GV promoter (fragment): 3rd-generation Tet-responsive promoter that can be activated by binding of Tet-On® 3G, optimized for retroviral and lentiviral vectors
   1106..1648    +  CDS            MGMT (fragment): MGMT_HUMAN - Experimental evidence at protein level: Swiss-Prot protein existence level 1. Involved in the cellular defense against the biological effects of O6-methylguanine (O6-MeG) and O4-methylthymine (O4-MeT) in DNA. Repairs the methylated nucleobase in DNA by stoichiometrically transferring the methyl group to a cysteine residue in the enzyme. This is a suicide reaction: the enzyme is irreversibly inactivated. From Homo sapiens (Human).
   1698..1922    +  polyA_signal   bGH poly(A) signal: bovine growth hormone polyadenylation signal
   1926..1947    +  promoter       SV40 promoter (fragment): SV40 enhancer and early promoter
   1968..2201    +  rep_origin     f1 ori (fragment) (sequence partly withheld): f1 bacteriophage origin of replication; arrow indicates direction of (+) strand synthesis
   2206..2253    +  protein_bind   FRT: FLP-mediated recombination occurs in the 8-bp core sequence TCTAGAAA (Turan and Bode, 2011). FLP recombinase from the Saccharomyces cerevisiae 2μ plasmid
   2261..3283    +  CDS            HygR: aminoglycoside phosphotransferase from E. coli; aph(4)-Ia; confers resistance to hygromycin
   3293..3418    +  CDS            ble (fragment): BLE_KLEPN - Experimental evidence at protein level: Swiss-Prot protein existence level 1. Binding protein with a strong affinity to the bleomycin family of antibiotics. Binds to CL990; an antimitotic-antibiotic compound. From Klebsiella pneumoniae.
   3413..3534    +  polyA_signal   SV40 poly(A) signal: SV40 polyadenylation signal
   3607..3623    -  protein_bind   lac operator: The lac repressor binds to the lac operator to inhibit transcription in E. coli. This inhibition can be relieved by adding lactose or isopropyl-β-D-thiogalactopyranoside (IPTG). lac repressor encoded by lacI
   3631..3661    -  promoter       lac promoter: promoter for the E. coli lac operon
   3676..3697    -  protein_bind   CAP binding site: CAP binding activates transcription in the presence of cAMP. E. coli catabolite activator protein
   3710..3802    -  CDS            lacI (fragment): lac repressor; lacI; The lac repressor binds to the lac operator to inhibit transcription in E. coli. This inhibition can be relieved by adding lactose or isopropyl-β-D-thiogalactopyranoside (IPTG).
   3985..4573    -  rep_origin     ori: high-copy-number ColE1/pMB1/pBR322/pUC origin of replication
   4744..5604    -  CDS            AmpR: β-lactamase; bla; confers resistance to ampicillin, carbenicillin, and related antibiotics
   5605..5709    -  promoter       AmpR promoter: bla
