[The description below was written by a language model from this plasmid's Addgene catalogue record and pLannotate feature annotations shown in this document.]
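Description:
pcDNA5/FRT/TO_NES_STf is a mammalian expression plasmid built on the pcDNA5/FRT/TO backbone, carrying a synthetic insert of about 610 bp that encodes SNAP-tag fast (STf) fused to a nuclear export signal (NES). It is propagated in E. coli as a high-copy plasmid through a ColE1/pUC-type origin and selected with ampicillin via the bla gene and its own promoter. A partial f1 origin and lac promoter/operator remnants from the backbone are also annotated.

Expression is driven by the human CMV immediate-early enhancer and promoter. Immediately downstream, the feature table shows two short tet operator-like matches, consistent with the "TO" design of this backbone. In cells expressing the Tet repressor this arrangement makes transcription tetracycline-inducible, while in other cells the promoter behaves constitutively. The coding region is detected as a fragment of human MGMT, the O6-alkylguanine-DNA alkyltransferase from which SNAP-tag was engineered. The record notes an E30R substitution as the "fast" mutation. The NES is not annotated separately, but the insert name and stated purpose indicate that it confines the protein to the cytoplasm. The transcript ends at a bovine growth hormone polyadenylation signal.

Downstream lies an FRT site directly preceding a hygromycin resistance coding sequence and an SV40 polyadenylation signal. No complete promoter is annotated upstream of the hygromycin gene. This layout suits Flp-mediated integration into a host cell line carrying a genomic FRT site, followed by hygromycin selection of stable isogenic clones. The construct is intended for overexpressing a strictly cytoplasmic self-labelling tag that reacts covalently with synthetic fluorescent substrates. The associated work used it for live-cell fluorescence lifetime multiplexing.
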