Addgene plasmid #182001: pcDNA5/FRT/TO_NES_STf
Purpose: CMV overexpression of SNAP-tag fast strictly in the cytoplasm of mammalian cell lines
Depositing lab: Kai Johnsson. Depositing organization: Max Planck Institute for Medical Research. Publication: Live-Cell Fluorescence Lifetime Multiplexing Using Synthetic Fluorescent Probes. Frei MS, Koch B, Hiblot J, Johnsson K. ACS Chem Biol. 2022 Jun 17;17(6):1321-1327. doi: 10.1021/acschembio.2c00041. Epub 2022 May 18. PubMed 35584304.
Backbone
  Vector backbone: pcDNA5/FRT/TO
  Backbone size w/o insert (bp): 5100
  Vector type: Mammalian Expression
  Selectable markers: Hygromycin
Growth in bacteria
  Bacterial resistance: Ampicillin, 100 μg/mL
  Growth temperature: 37°C
  Growth strain: DH5alpha
  Copy number: High Copy
Gene/Insert
  Gene/Insert name: NES-STf
  Species: Synthetic
  Insert size (bp): 610
  Mutation: Fast mutation on SNAP-tag E30R
  Promoter: CMV
  Cloning method: Gibson Cloning
Terms and licenses: Academic/Nonprofit Terms; Industry Terms: Not Available to Industry
How to cite: pcDNA5/FRT/TO_NES_STf was a gift from Kai Johnsson (Addgene plasmid # 182001 ; http://n2t.net/addgene:182001 ; RRID:Addgene_182001)
